>Addgene plasmid #170458 | pSynapsin_NLS_GFP_P2A_SNAP_NR1 | depositor full sequence | sequence record 330611 | pSynapsin_NLS_GFP_P2A_SNAP_NR1 sequence 12667 bps
TACAATCTGCTCTGATGCCGCATAGTTAAGCCAGTATCTGCTCCCTGCTTGTGTGTTGGAGGTCGCTGAG
TAGTGCGCGAGCAAAATTTAAGCTACAACAAGGCAAGGCTTGACCGACAATTGCATGAAGAATCTGCTTA
GGGTTAGGCGTTTTGCGCTGCTTCGCGATGTACGGGCCAGATATACGCGTTGACATTGATTATTGACTAG
TTATTAATAGTAATCAATTACGGGGTCATTAGTTCATAGCCCATATATGGAGTTCCGCGTTACATAACTT
ACGGTAAATGGCCCGCCTGGCTGACCGCCCAACGACCCCCGCCCATTGACGTCAATAATGACGTATGTTC
CCATAGTAACGCCAATAGGGACTTTCCATTGACGTCAATGGGTGGAGTATTTACGGTAAACTGCCCACTT
GGCAGTACATCAAGTGTATCATATGCCAAGTACGCCCCCTATTGACGTCAATGACGGTAAATGGCCCGCC
TGGCATTATGCCCAGTACATGACCTTATGGGACTTTCCTACTTGGCAGTACATCTACGTATTAGTCATCG
CTATTACCATGGTGATGCGGTTTTGGCAGTACATCAATGGGCGTGGATAGCGGTTTGACTCACGGGGATT
TCCAAGTCTCCACCCCATTGACGTCAATGGGAGTTTGTTTTGGCACCAAAATCAACGGGACTTTCCAAAA
TGTCGTAACAACTCCGCCCCATTGACGCAAATGGGCGGTAGGCGTGTACGGTGGGAGGTCTATATAAGCA
GCGCGTTTTGCCTGTACTGGGTCTCTCTGGTTAGACCAGATCTGAGCCTGGGAGCTCTCTGGCTAACTAG
GGAACCCACTGCTTAAGCCTCAATAAAGCTTGCCTTGAGTGCTTCAAGTAGTGTGTGCCCGTCTGTTGTG
TGACTCTGGTAACTAGAGATCCCTCAGACCCTTTTAGTCAGTGTGGAAAATCTCTAGCAGTGGCGCCCGA
ACAGGGACTTGAAAGCGAAAGGGAAACCAGAGGAGCTCTCTCGACGCAGGACTCGGCTTGCTGAAGCGCG
CACGGCAAGAGGCGAGGGGCGGCGACTGGTGAGTACGCCAAAAATTTTGACTAGCGGAGGCTAGAAGGAG
AGAGATGGGTGCGAGAGCGTCAGTATTAAGCGGGGGAGAATTAGATCGCGATGGGAAAAAATTCGGTTAA
GGCCAGGGGGAAAGAAAAAATATAAATTAAAACATATAGTATGGGCAAGCAGGGAGCTAGAACGATTCGC
AGTTAATCCTGGCCTGTTAGAAACATCAGAAGGCTGTAGACAAATACTGGGACAGCTACAACCATCCCTT
CAGACAGGATCAGAAGAACTTAGATCATTATATAATACAGTAGCAACCCTCTATTGTGTGCATCAAAGGA
TAGAGATAAAAGACACCAAGGAAGCTTTAGACAAGATAGAGGAAGAGCAAAACAAAAGTAAGACCACCGC
ACAGCAAGCGGCCGCTGATCTTCAGACCTGGAGGAGGAGATATGAGGGACAATTGGAGAAGTGAATTATA
TAAATATAAAGTAGTAAAAATTGAACCATTAGGAGTAGCACCCACCAAGGCAAAGAGAAGAGTGGTGCAG
AGAGAAAAAAGAGCAGTGGGAATAGGAGCTTTGTTCCTTGGGTTCTTGGGAGCAGCAGGAAGCACTATGG
GCGCAGCGTCAATGACGCTGACGGTACAGGCCAGACAATTATTGTCTGGTATAGTGCAGCAGCAGAACAA
TTTGCTGAGGGCTATTGAGGCGCAACAGCATCTGTTGCAACTCACAGTCTGGGGCATCAAGCAGCTCCAG
GCAAGAATCCTGGCTGTGGAAAGATACCTAAAGGATCAACAGCTCCTGGGGATTTGGGGTTGCTCTGGAA
AACTCATTTGCACCACTGCTGTGCCTTGGAATGCTAGTTGGAGTAATAAATCTCTGGAACAGATTTGGAA
TCACACGACCTGGATGGAGTGGGACAGAGAAATTAACAATTACACAAGCTTAATACACTCCTTAATTGAA
GAATCGCAAAACCAGCAAGAAAAGAATGAACAAGAATTATTGGAATTAGATAAATGGGCAAGTTTGTGGA
ATTGGTTTAACATAACAAATTGGCTGTGGTATATAAAATTATTCATAATGATAGTAGGAGGCTTGGTAGG
TTTAAGAATAGTTTTTGCTGTACTTTCTATAGTGAATAGAGTTAGGCAGGGATATTCACCATTATCGTTT
CAGACCCACCTCCCAACCCCGAGGGGACCCGACAGGCCCGAAGGAATAGAAGAAGAAGGTGGAGAGAGAG
ACAGAGACAGATCCATTCGATTAGTGAACGGATCGGCACTGCGTGCGCCAATTCTGCAGACAAATGGCAG
TATTCATCCACAATTTTAAAAGAAAAGGGGGGATTGGGGGGTACAGTGCAGGGGAAAGAATAGTAGACAT
AATAGCAACAGACATACAAACTAAAGAATTACAAAAACAAATTACAAAAATTCAAAATTTTCGGGTTTAT
TACAGGGACAGCAGAGATCCAGTTTGGTTAATCGCATGCTAGAGAGGGCCCTGCGTATGAGTGCAAGTGG
GTTTTAGGACCAGGATGAGGCGGGGTGGGGGTGCCTACCTGACGACCGACCCCGACCCACTGGACAAGCA
CCCAACCCCCATTCCCCAAATTGCGCATCCCCTATCAGAGAGGGGGAGGGGAAACAGGATGCGGCGAGGC
GCGTGCGCACTGCCAGCTTCAGCACCGCGGACAGTGCCTTCGCCCCCGCCTGGCGGCGCGCGCCACCGCC
GCCTCAGCACTGAAGGCGCGCTGACGTCACTCGCCGGTCCCCCGCAAACTCCCCTTCCCGGCCACCTTGG
TCGCGTCCGCGCCGCCGCCGGCCCAGCCGGACCGCACCACGCGAGGCGCGAGATAGGGGGGCACGGGCGC
GACCATCTGCGCTGCGGCGCCGGCGACTCAGCGCTGCCTCAGTCTGCGGTGGGCAGCGGAGGAGTCGTGT
CGTGCCTGAGAGCGCAGTCGGATCCGCCACCATGGCTCCAAAAAAGAAGAGAAAGGTAGATCCAAAAAAG
AAGAGAAAGGTAGATCCAAAAAAGAAGAGAAAGGTAATGGTGAGCAAGGGCGAGGAGCTGTTCACCGGGG
TGGTGCCCATCCTGGTCGAGCTGGACGGCGACGTAAACGGCCACAAGTTCAGCGTGTCCGGCGAGGGCGA
GGGCGATGCCACCTACGGCAAGCTGACCCTGAAGTTCATCTGCACCACCGGCAAGCTGCCCGTGCCCTGG
CCCACCCTCGTGACCACCCTGACCTACGGCGTGCAGTGCTTCAGCCGCTACCCCGACCACATGAAGCAGC
ACGACTTCTTCAAGTCCGCCATGCCCGAAGGCTACGTCCAGGAGCGCACCATCTTCTTCAAGGACGACGG
CAACTACAAGACCCGCGCCGAGGTGAAGTTCGAGGGCGACACCCTGGTGAACCGCATCGAGCTGAAGGGC
ATCGACTTCAAGGAGGACGGCAACATCCTGGGGCACAAGCTGGAGTACAACTACAACAGCCACAACGTCT
ATATCATGGCCGACAAGCAGAAGAACGGCATCAAGGTGAACTTCAAGATCCGCCACAACATCGAGGACGG
CAGCGTGCAGCTCGCCGACCACTACCAGCAGAACACCCCCATCGGCGACGGCCCCGTGCTGCTGCCCGAC
AACCACTACCTGAGCACCCAGTCCGCCCTGAGCAAAGACCCCAACGAGAAGCGCGATCACATGGTCCTGC
TGGAGTTCGTGACCGCCGCCGGGATCACTCTCGGCATGGACGAGCTGTACAAGGGATCCGGAGCTACTAA
CTTCAGCCTGCTGAAGCAAGCAGGAGATGTTGAAGAAAACCCCGGGCCTGCTAGCATGAGCACCATGCAC
CTGCTGACATTCGCCCTGCTTTTTTCCTGCTCCTTCGCCCGCGCCGCCACTAGGATGGGCCTGGGCTCCA
TGGACAAGGATTGTGAAATGAAACGCACCACACTGGACAGCCCTTTGGGGAAGCTGGAGCTGTCTGGTTG
TGAGCAGGGTCTGCACGAAATAATTTTTCTGGGCAAGGGGACGTCTGCAGCTGATGCCGTGGAGGTCCCA
GCCCCCGCTGCGGTTCTCGGAGGTCCGGAGCCCCTGATGCAGGCTACAGCCTGGCTGAATGCCTATTTCC
ACCAGCCCGAGGCTATCGAAGAGTTCCCCGTGCCGGCTCTTCACCATCCCGTTTTCCAGCAAGAGTCGTT
CACCAGACAGGTGTTATGGAAGCTGCTGAAGGTTGTGAAATTCGGAGAAGTGATTTCTTACTCTCACTTA
GCAGCCCTGGCAGGCAACCCCGCAGCCACGGCAGCAGTGAAGACGGCACTGAGTGGCAATCCTGTCCCTA
TCCTGATCCCGTGCCACAGAGTGGTCCAGGGGGATTTGGATGTGGGCGGTTACGAGGGTGGACTGGCCGT
GAAGGAATGGCTTCTGGCCCATGAAGGCCACCGGTTGGGGAAGCCAGGCTTGGGAGCTAGTTGCGACCCC
AAGATCGTCAACATCGGCGCGGTGCTGAGCACGCGCAAGCATGAACAGATGTTCCGCGAGGCAGTAAACC
AGGCCAATAAGCGACACGGCTCTTGGAAGATACAGCTCAACGCCACTTCTGTCACCCACAAGCCCAACGC
CATACAGATGGCCCTGTCAGTGTGTGAGGACCTCATCTCTAGCCAGGTCTACGCTATCCTAGTTAGCCAC
CCGCCTACTCCCAACGACCACTTCACTCCCACCCCTGTCTCCTACACAGCTGGCTTCTACAGAATCCCTG
TCCTGGGACTGACTACCCGAATGTCCATCTACTCTGACAAGAGTATCCACCTGAGTTTCCTTCGCACGGT
GCCGCCCTACTCCCACCAGTCCAGCGTCTGGTTTGAGATGATGCGAGTCTACAACTGGAACCACATCATC
CTGCTGGTCAGCGACGACCACGAGGGACGGGCAGCGCAGAAGCGCTTGGAGACGTTGCTGGAGGAACGGG
AGTCCAAGGCAGAGAAGGTGCTGCAGTTTGACCCAGGAACCAAGAATGTGACGGCTCTGCTGATGGAGGC
CCGGGAACTGGAGGCCCGGGTCATCATCCTTTCTGCAAGCGAGGACGACGCTGCCACAGTGTACCGCGCA
GCCGCAATGCTGAACATGACGGGCTCTGGGTACGTGTGGCTGGTCGGGGAACGCGAGATCTCTGGGAACG
CCCTGCGCTACGCTCCTGATGGCATCATCGGACTTCAGCTCATCAATGGCAAGAATGAGTCAGCCCACAT
CAGTGACGCCGTGGGCGTGGTGGCACAGGCAGTTCACGAACTCCTAGAGAAGGAGAATATCACTGACCCA
CCGCGGGGTTGCGTGGGCAACACCAACATCTGGAAGACAGGACCATTGTTCAAGAGGGTGCTGATGTCTT
CTAAGTATGCGGACGGAGTGACTGGCCGTGTGGAATTCAATGAGGATGGGGACCGGAAGTTTGCCAACTA
TAGTATCATGAACCTGCAGAACCGCAAGCTGGTGCAAGTGGGCATCTACAATGGTACCCATGTCATCCCA
AATGACAGGAAGATCATCTGGCCAGGAGGAGAGACAGAGAAACCTCGAGGATACCAGATGTCCACCAGAC
TAAAGATAGTGACAATCCACCAAGAGCCCTTCGTGTACGTCAAGCCCACAATGAGTGATGGGACATGCAA
AGAGGAGTTCACAGTCAATGGTGACCCAGTGAAGAAGGTGATCTGTACGGGGCCTAATGACACGTCCCCA
GGCAGCCCACGCCACACAGTGCCCCAGTGCTGCTATGGCTTCTGCATAGACCTGCTCATCAAGCTGGCGC
GGACCATGAATTTTACCTATGAGGTGCACCTGGTGGCAGATGGCAAGTTTGGCACACAGGAGCGGGTAAA
CAACAGCAACAAAAAGGAGTGGAACGGAATGATGGGCGAGCTACTCAGTGGCCAAGCGGACATGATTGTG
GCACCACTGACCATCAACAATGAGCGTGCGCAGTACATAGAGTTCTCCAAGCCCTTCAAGTACCAGGGCC
TGACCATTTTGGTCAAGAAGGAGATTCCCAGGAGCACACTGGACTCATTTATGCAGCCTTTTCAGAGCAC
ACTGTGGTTGCTAGTAGGACTGTCAGTTCATGTGGTGGCTGTGATGCTGTACCTGCTGGACCGCTTCAGT
CCCTTTGGCCGATTCAAGGTGAACAGTGAGGAGGAGGAGGAAGATGCACTGACCCTGTCCTCTGCCATGT
GGTTTTCCTGGGGCGTCCTGCTCAACTCCGGCATTGGGGAAGGTGCCCCCCGGAGTTTCTCTGCACGTAT
CCTAGGCATGGTGTGGGCTGGTTTCGCCATGATCATAGTGGCTTCCTACACTGCCAACTTGGCAGCTTTC
CTGGTGCTGGATCGGCCTGAGGAGCGCATCACGGGCATCAATGACCCCAGGCTCAGAAACCCCTCAGACA
AGTTCATCTACGCAACTGTAAAGCAGAGCTCCGTGGACATCTACTTCCGGAGGCAGGTGGAGTTGAGTAC
CATGTACCGGCACATGGAAAAACACAATTACGAGAGCGCAGCTGAGGCCATCCAGGCTGTGCGGGACAAC
AAGCTGCACGCCTTTATCTGGGACTCGGCCGTGCTGGAGTTTGAGGCTTCACAGAAGTGCGATCTGGTGA
CCACGGGTGAGCTGTTCTTCCGCTCAGGCTTTGGCATCGGCATGCGCAAGGACAGCCCCTGGAAGCAGAA
CGTTTCCCTGTCCATACTCAAGTCCCATGAGAATGGCTTCATGGAAGATCTGGATAAGACATGGGTTCGG
TATCAGGAATGCGACTCCCGCAGCAATGCTCCTGCAACCCTCACTTTTGAGAACATGGCAGGGGTCTTCA
TGCTGGTGGCTGGAGGCATCGTAGCTGGGATTTTCCTCATTTTCATTGAGATCGCCTACAAGCGACACAA
GGATGCCCGTAGGAAGCAGATGCAGCTGGCTTTTGCAGCCGTGAACGTGTGGAGGAAGAACCTGCAGGAT
AGAAAGAGTGGTAGAGCAGAGCCCGACCCTAAAAAGAAAGCCACATTTAGGGCTATCACCTCCACCCTGG
CCTCCAGCTTCAAGAGACGTAGGTCCTCCAAAGACACGAGCACCGGGGGTGGACGCGGCGCTTTGCAAAA
CCAAAAAGACACAGTGCTGCCGCGACGCGCTATTGAGAGGGAGGAGGGCCAGCTGCAGCTGTGTTCCCGT
CATAGGGAGAGCTGAGGCGCGCCTTCGAATTAATTAAGGCCGCGACTCTAGAGAATTCGATATCAAGCTT
ATCGATAATCAACCTCTGGATTACAAAATTTGTGAAAGATTGACTGGTATTCTTAACTATGTTGCTCCTT
TTACGCTATGTGGATACGCTGCTTTAATGCCTTTGTATCATGCTATTGCTTCCCGTATGGCTTTCATTTT
CTCCTCCTTGTATAAATCCTGGTTGCTGTCTCTTTATGAGGAGTTGTGGCCCGTTGTCAGGCAACGTGGC
GTGGTGTGCACTGTGTTTGCTGACGCAACCCCCACTGGTTGGGGCATTGCCACCACCTGTCAGCTCCTTT
CCGGGACTTTCGCTTTCCCCCTCCCTATTGCCACGGCGGAACTCATCGCCGCCTGCCTTGCCCGCTGCTG
GACAGGGGCTCGGCTGTTGGGCACTGACAATTCCGTGGTGTTGTCGGGGAAATCATCGTCCTTTCCTTGG
CTGCTCGCCTGTGTTGCCACCTGGATTCTGCGCGGGACGTCCTTCTGCTACGTCCCTTCGGCCCTCAATC
CAGCGGACCTTCCTTCCCGCGGCCTGCTGCCGGCTCTGCGGCCTCTTCCGCGTCTTCGCCTTCGCCCTCA
GACGAGTCGGATCTCCCTTTGGGCCGCCTCCCCGCATCGATACCGTCGACCTCGAGACCTAGAAAAACAT
GGAGCAATCACAAGTAGCAATACAGCAGCTACCAATGCTGATTGTGCCTGGCTAGAAGCACAAGAGGAGG
AGGAGGTGGGTTTTCCAGTCACACCTCAGGTACCTTTAAGACCAATGACTTACAAGGCAGCTGTAGATCT
TAGCCACTTTTTAAAAGAAAAGGGGGGACTGGAAGGGCTAATTCACTCCCAACGAAGACAAGATATCCTT
GATCTGTGGATCTACCACACACAAGGCTACTTCCCTGATTGGCAGAACTACACACCAGGGCCAGGGATCA
GATATCCACTGACCTTTGGATGGTGCTACAAGCTAGTACCAGTTGAGCAAGAGAAGGTAGAAGAAGCCAA
TGAAGGAGAGAACACCCGCTTGTTACACCCTGTGAGCCTGCATGGGATGGATGACCCGGAGAGAGAAGTA
TTAGAGTGGAGGTTTGACAGCCGCCTAGCATTTCATCACATGGCCCGAGAGCTGCATCCGGACTGTACTG
GGTCTCTCTGGTTAGACCAGATCTGAGCCTGGGAGCTCTCTGGCTAACTAGGGAACCCACTGCTTAAGCC
TCAATAAAGCTTGCCTTGAGTGCTTCAAGTAGTGTGTGCCCGTCTGTTGTGTGACTCTGGTAACTAGAGA
TCCCTCAGACCCTTTTAGTCAGTGTGGAAAATCTCTAGCAGGGCCCGTTTAAACCCGCTGATCAGCCTCG
ACTGTGCCTTCTAGTTGCCAGCCATCTGTTGTTTGCCCCTCCCCCGTGCCTTCCTTGACCCTGGAAGGTG
CCACTCCCACTGTCCTTTCCTAATAAAATGAGGAAATTGCATCGCATTGTCTGAGTAGGTGTCATTCTAT
TCTGGGGGGTGGGGTGGGGCAGGACAGCAAGGGGGAGGATTGGGAAGACAATAGCAGGCATGCTGGGGAT
GCGGTGGGCTCTATGGCTTCTGAGGCGGAAAGAACCAGCTGGGGCTCTAGGGGGTATCCCC
[124 nt withheld, positions 8952-9075]
C
[91 nt withheld, positions 9077-9167]
A
[49 nt withheld, positions 9169-9217]
CCTTTGACGTTGGAGTCCACGTTCTTT
[37 nt withheld, positions 9245-9281]
ACCCTATCTCGGTCTATTCTTTTGATTTATAAGGGATTTTGCCGATTTCGGCCTATTGGTTAAAAAATGA
GCTGATTTAACAAAAATTTAACGCGAATTAATTCTGTGGAATGTGTGTCAGTTAGGGTGTGGAAAGTCCC
CAGGCTCCCCAGCAGGCAGAAGTATGCAAAGCATGCATCTCAATTAGTCAGCAACCAGGTGTGGAAAGTC
CCCAGGCTCCCCAGCAGGCAGAAGTATGCAAAGCATGCATCTCAATTAGTCAGCAACCATAGTCCCGCCC
CTAACTCCGCCCATCCCGCCCCTAACTCCGCCCAGTTCCGCCCATTCTCCGCCCCATGGCTGACTAATTT
TTTTTATTTATGCAGAGGCCGAGGCCGCCTCTGCCTCTGAGCTATTCCAGAAGTAGTGAGGAGGCTTTTT
TGGAGGCCTAGGCTTTTGCAAAAAGCTCCCGGGAGCTTGTATATCCATTTTCGGATCTGATCAGCACGTG
TTGACAATTAATCATCGGCATAGTATATCGGCATAGTATAATACGACAAGGTGAGGAACTAAACCATGGC
CAAGTTGACCAGTGCCGTTCCGGTGCTCACCGCGCGCGACGTCGCCGGAGCGGTCGAGTTCTGGACCGAC
CGGCTCGGGTTCTCCCGGGACTTCGTGGAGGACGACTTCGCCGGTGTGGTCCGGGACGACGTGACCCTGT
TCATCAGCGCGGTCCAGGACCAGGTGGTGCCGGACAACACCCTGGCCTGGGTGTGGGTGCGCGGCCTGGA
CGAGCTGTACGCCGAGTGGTCGGAGGTCGTGTCCACGAACTTCCGGGACGCCTCCGGGCCGGCCATGACC
GAGATCGGCGAGCAGCCGTGGGGGCGGGAGTTCGCCCTGCGCGACCCGGCCGGCAACTGCGTGCACTTCG
TGGCCGAGGAGCAGGACTGACACGTGCTACGAGATTTCGATTCCACCGCCGCCTTCTATGAAAGGTTGGG
CTTCGGAATCGTTTTCCGGGACGCCGGCTGGATGATCCTCCAGCGCGGGGATCTCATGCTGGAGTTCTTC
GCCCACCCCAACTTGTTTATTGCAGCTTATAATGGTTACAAATAAAGCAATAGCATCACAAATTTCACAA
ATAAAGCATTTTTTTCACTGCATTCTAGTTGTGGTTTGTCCAAACTCATCAATGTATCTTATCATGTCTG
TATACCGTCGACCTCTAGCTAGAGCTTGGCGTAATCATGGTCATAGCTGTTTCCTGTGTGAAATTGTTAT
CCGCTCACAATTCCACACAACATACGAGCCGGAAGCATAAAGTGTAAAGCCTGGGGTGCCTAATGAGTGA
GCTAACTCACATTAATTGCGTTGCGCTCACTGCCCGCTTTCCAGTCGGGAAACCTGTCGTGCCAGCTGCA
TTAATGAATCGGCCAACGCGCGGGGAGAGGCGGTTTGCGTATTGGGCGCTCTTCCGCTTCCTCGCTCACT
GACTCGCTGCGCTCGGTCGTTCGGCTGCGGCGAGCGGTATCAGCTCACTCAAAGGCGGTAATACGGTTAT
CCACAGAATCAGGGGATAACGCAGGAAAGAACATGTGAGCAAAAGGCCAGCAAAAGGCCAGGAACCGTAA
AAAGGCCGCGTTGCTGGCGTTTTTCCATAGGCTCCGCCCCCCTGACGAGCATCACAAAAATCGACGCTCA
AGTCAGAGGTGGCGAAACCCGACAGGACTATAAAGATACCAGGCGTTTCCCCCTGGAAGCTCCCTCGTGC
GCTCTCCTGTTCCGACCCTGCCGCTTACCGGATACCTGTCCGCCTTTCTCCCTTCGGGAAGCGTGGCGCT
TTCTCATAGCTCACGCTGTAGGTATCTCAGTTCGGTGTAGGTCGTTCGCTCCAAGCTGGGCTGTGTGCAC
GAACCCCCCGTTCAGCCCGACCGCTGCGCCTTATCCGGTAACTATCGTCTTGAGTCCAACCCGGTAAGAC
ACGACTTATCGCCACTGGCAGCAGCCACTGGTAACAGGATTAGCAGAGCGAGGTATGTAGGCGGTGCTAC
AGAGTTCTTGAAGTGGTGGCCTAACTACGGCTACACTAGAAGAACAGTATTTGGTATCTGCGCTCTGCTG
AAGCCAGTTACCTTCGGAAAAAGAGTTGGTAGCTCTTGATCCGGCAAACAAACCACCGCTGGTAGCGGTG
GTTTTTTTGTTTGCAAGCAGCAGATTACGCGCAGAAAAAAAGGATCTCAAGAAGATCCTTTGATCTTTTC
TACGGGGTCTGACGCTCAGTGGAACGAAAACTCACGTTAAGGGATTTTGGTCATGAGATTATCAAAAAGG
ATCTTCACCTAGATCCTTTTAAATTAAAAATGAAGTTTTAAATCAATCTAAAGTATATATGAGTAAACTT
GGTCTGACAGTTACCAATGCTTAATCAGTGAGGCACCTATCTCAGCGATCTGTCTATTTCGTTCATCCAT
AGTTGCCTGACTCCCCGTCGTGTAGATAACTACGATACGGGAGGGCTTACCATCTGGCCCCAGTGCTGCA
ATGATACCGCGAGACCCACGCTCACCGGCTCCAGATTTATCAGCAATAAACCAGCCAGCCGGAAGGGCCG
AGCGCAGAAGTGGTCCTGCAACTTTATCCGCCTCCATCCAGTCTATTAATTGTTGCCGGGAAGCTAGAGT
AAGTAGTTCGCCAGTTAATAGTTTGCGCAACGTTGTTGCCATTGCTACAGGCATCGTGGTGTCACGCTCG
TCGTTTGGTATGGCTTCATTCAGCTCCGGTTCCCAACGATCAAGGCGAGTTACATGATCCCCCATGTTGT
GCAAAAAAGCGGTTAGCTCCTTCGGTCCTCCGATCGTTGTCAGAAGTAAGTTGGCCGCAGTGTTATCACT
CATGGTTATGGCAGCACTGCATAATTCTCTTACTGTCATGCCATCCGTAAGATGCTTTTCTGTGACTGGT
GAGTACTCAACCAAGTCATTCTGAGAATAGTGTATGCGGCGACCGAGTTGCTCTTGCCCGGCGTCAATAC
GGGATAATACCGCGCCACATAGCAGAACTTTAAAAGTGCTCATCATTGGAAAACGTTCTTCGGGGCGAAA
ACTCTCAAGGATCTTACCGCTGTTGAGATCCAGTTCGATGTAACCCACTCGTGCACCCAACTGATCTTCA
GCATCTTTTACTTTCACCAGCGTTTCTGGGTGAGCAAAAACAGGAAGGCAAAATGCCGCAAAAAAGGGAA
TAAGGGCGACACGGAAATGTTGAATACTCATACTCTTCCTTTTTCAATATTATTGAAGCATTTATCAGGG
TTATTGTCTCATGAGCGGATACATATTTGAATGTATTTAGAAAAATAAACAAATAGGGGTTCCGCGCACA
TTTCCCCGAAAAGTGCCACCTGACAC
Features (pLannotate 1.2.2; 35 found; start..end, strand, type, name):
      1..37      -  misc_feature   bom (fragment): basis of mobility region from pBR322
    192..571     +  enhancer       CMV enhancer: human cytomegalovirus immediate early enhancer
    572..771     +  promoter       CMV promoter: human cytomegalovirus (CMV) immediate early promoter
    789..969     +  LTR            5' LTR (truncated): truncated 5' long terminal repeat (LTR) from HIV-1
   1016..1141    +  misc_feature   HIV-1 Ψ: packaging signal of human immunodeficiency virus type 1
   1125..1488    +  CDS            HIV-1 gag (fragment): gag protein from human immunodeficiency virus 1; gag
   1634..1867    +  misc_feature   RRE: The Rev response element (RRE) of HIV-1 allows for Rev-dependent mRNA export from the nucleus to the cytoplasm.
   2244..2344    +  CDS            Rev (fragment): human immunodeficiency virus 1 (HIV-1) Rev protein; rev; enhances nuclear export of unspliced and incompletely spliced viral mRNAs
   2394..2511    +  misc_feature   cPPT/CTS: central polypurine tract and central termination sequence of HIV-1
   2580..3027    +  promoter       hSyn promoter: human synapsin I promoter; confers neuron-specific expression (Kügler et al., 2003)
   3048..3068    +  CDS            SV40 NLS: nuclear localization signal of SV40 (simian virus 40) large T antigen
   3072..3092    +  CDS            SV40 NLS: nuclear localization signal of SV40 (simian virus 40) large T antigen
   3096..3116    +  CDS            SV40 NLS: nuclear localization signal of SV40 (simian virus 40) large T antigen
   3117..3833    +  CDS            EGFP: EGFP is a basic (constitutively fluorescent) green fluorescent protein published in 1996, derived from Aequorea victoria. It is reported to be a rapidly-maturing weak dimer with moderate acid sensitivity.
   3990..4541    +  CDS            MGMT (fragment): MGMT_HUMAN - Experimental evidence at protein level: Swiss-Prot protein existence level 1. Involved in the cellular defense against the biological effects of O6-methylguanine (O6-MeG) and O4-methylthymine (O4-MeT) in DNA. Repairs the methylated nucleobase in DNA by stoichiometrically transferring the methyl group to a cysteine residue in the enzyme. This is a suicide reaction: the enzyme is irreversibly inactivated. From Homo sapiens (Human).
   4536..7292    +  CDS            Grin1: NMDZ1_RAT - Also known as Nmdar1 From Rattus norvegicus (Rat).
   7333..7357    +  misc_feature   MCS (fragment): pBluescript multiple cloning site
   7357..7945    +  misc_feature   WPRE: woodchuck hepatitis virus posttranscriptional regulatory element
   7882..8463    +  CDS            nef (fragment): NEF_HV1H2 - Experimental evidence at protein level: Swiss-Prot protein existence level 1. Extracellular Nef protein targets CD4(+) T-lymphocytes for apoptosis by interacting with CXCR4 surface receptors. From Human immunodeficiency virus type 1 group M subtype B (isolate HXB2) (HIV-1).
   8470..8650    +  LTR            5' LTR (truncated): truncated 5' long terminal repeat (LTR) from HIV-1
   8682..8906    +  polyA_signal   bGH poly(A) signal: bovine growth hormone polyadenylation signal
   8910..8931    +  promoter       SV40 promoter (fragment): SV40 enhancer and early promoter
   8952..9380    +  rep_origin     f1 ori (sequence partly withheld): f1 bacteriophage origin of replication; arrow indicates direction of (+) strand synthesis
   9394..9723    +  promoter       SV40 promoter: SV40 enhancer and early promoter
   9771..9818    +  promoter       EM7 promoter: synthetic bacterial promoter&nbsp
   9837..10211   +  CDS            BleoR: antibiotic-binding protein; Sh ble from Streptoalloteichus hindustanus; confers resistance to bleomycin, phleomycin, and Zeocin™
  10221..10346   +  CDS            ble (fragment): BLE_KLEPN - Experimental evidence at protein level: Swiss-Prot protein existence level 1. Binding protein with a strong affinity to the bleomycin family of antibiotics. Binds to CL990; an antimitotic-antibiotic compound. From Klebsiella pneumoniae.
  10341..10462   +  polyA_signal   SV40 poly(A) signal: SV40 polyadenylation signal
  10533..10555   -  protein_bind   lac operator (fragment): The lac repressor binds to the lac operator to inhibit transcription in E. coli. This inhibition can be relieved by adding lactose or isopropyl-β-D-thiogalactopyranoside (IPTG). lac repressor encoded by lacI
  10559..10589   -  promoter       lac promoter: promoter for the E. coli lac operon
  10604..10625   -  protein_bind   CAP binding site: CAP binding activates transcription in the presence of cAMP. E. coli catabolite activator protein
  10638..10730   -  CDS            lacI (fragment): lac repressor; lacI; The lac repressor binds to the lac operator to inhibit transcription in E. coli. This inhibition can be relieved by adding lactose or isopropyl-β-D-thiogalactopyranoside (IPTG).
  10913..11501   -  rep_origin     ori: high-copy-number ColE1/pMB1/pBR322/pUC origin of replication
  11672..12532   -  CDS            AmpR: β-lactamase; bla; confers resistance to ampicillin, carbenicillin, and related antibiotics
  12533..12637   -  promoter       AmpR promoter: bla
