>Addgene plasmid #170458 | pSynapsin_NLS_GFP_P2A_SNAP_NR1 | addgene full sequence | sequence record 337623 | Addgene NGS Result
GACATTGATTATTGACTAGTTATTAATAGTAATCAATTACGGGGTCATTAGTTCATAGCCCATATATGGA
GTTCCGCGTTACATAACTTACGGTAAATGGCCCGCCTGGCTGACCGCCCAACGACCCCCGCCCATTGACG
TCAATAATGACGTATGTTCCCATAGTAACGCCAATAGGGACTTTCCATTGACGTCAATGGGTGGAGTATT
TACGGTAAACTGCCCACTTGGCAGTACATCAAGTGTATCATATGCCAAGTACGCCCCCTATTGACGTCAA
TGACGGTAAATGGCCCGCCTGGCATTATGCCCAGTACATGACCTTATGGGACTTTCCTACTTGGCAGTAC
ATCTACGTATTAGTCATCGCTATTACCATGGTGATGCGGTTTTGGCAGTACATCAATGGGCGTGGATAGC
GGTTTGACTCACGGGGATTTCCAAGTCTCCACCCCATTGACGTCAATGGGAGTTTGTTTTGGCACCAAAA
TCAACGGGACTTTCCAAAATGTCGTAACAACTCCGCCCCATTGACGCAAATGGGCGGTAGGCGTGTACGG
TGGGAGGTCTATATAAGCAGCGCGTTTTGCCTGTACTGGGTCTCTCTGTTTAGACCAGATCTGAGCCTGG
GAGCTCTCTGGCTAACTAGGGAACCCACTGCTTAAGCCTCAATAAAGCTTGCCTTGAGTGCTTCAAGTAG
TGTGTGCCCGTCTGTTGTGTGACTCTGGTAACTAGAGATCCCTCAGACCCTTTTAGTCAGTGTGGAAAAT
CTCTAGCAGTGGCGCCCGAACAGGGACTTGAAAGCGAAAGGGAAACCAGAGGAGCTCTCTCGACGCAGGA
CTCGGCTTGCTGAAGCGCGCACGGCAAGAGGCGAGGGGCGGCGACTGGTGAGTACGCCAAAAATTTTGAC
TAGCGGAGGCTAGAAGGAGAGAGATGGGTGCGAGAGCGTCAGTATTAAGCGGGGGAGAATTAGATCGCGA
TGGGAAAAAATTCGGTTAAGGCCAGGGGGAAAGAAAAAATATAAATTAAAACATATAGTATGGGCAAGCA
GGGAGCTAGAACGATTCGCAGTTAATCCTGGCCTGTTAGAAACATCAGAAGGCTGTAGACAAATACTGGG
ACAGCTACAACCATCCCTTCAGACAGGATCAGAAGAACTTAGATCATTATATAATACAGTAGCAACCCTC
TATTGTGTGCATCAAAGGATAGAGATAAAAGACACCAAGGAAGCTTTAGACAAGATAGAGGAAGAGCAAA
ACAAAAGTAAGACCACCGCACAGCAAGCGGCCGCTGATCTTCAGACCTGGAGGAGGAGATATGAGGGACA
ATTGGAGAAGTGAATTATATAAATATAAAGTAGTAAAAATTGAACCATTAGGAGTAGCACCCACCAAGGC
AAAGAGAAGAGTGGTGCAGAGAGAAAAAAGAGCAGTGGGAATAGGAGCTTTGTTCCTTGGGTTCTTGGGA
GCAGCAGGAAGCACTATGGGCGCAGCGTCAATGACGCTGACGGTACAGGCCAGACAATTATTGTCTGGTA
TAGTGCAGCAGCAGAACAATTTGCTGAGGGCTATTGAGGCGCAACAGCATCTGTTGCAACTCACAGTCTG
GGGCATCAAGCAGCTCCAGGCAAGAATCCTGGCTGTGGAAAGATACCTAAAGGATCAACAGCTCCTGGGG
ATTTGGGGTTGCTCTGGAAAACTCATTTGCACCACTGCTGTGCCTTGGAATGCTAGTTGGAGTAATAAAT
CTCTGGAACAGATTTGGAATCACACGACCTGGATGGAGTGGGACAGAGAAATTAACAATTACACAAGCTT
AATACACTCCTTAATTGAAGAATCGCAAAACCAGCAAGAAAAGAATGAACAAGAATTATTGGAATTAGAT
AAATGGGCAAGTTTGTGGAATTGGTTTAACATAACAAATTGGCTGTGGTATATAAAATTATTCATAATGA
TAGTAGGAGGCTTGGTAGGTTTAAGAATAGTTTTTGCTGTACTTTCTATAGTGAATAGAGTTAGGCAGGG
ATATTCACCATTATCGTTTCAGACCCACCTCCCAACCCCGAGGGGACCCGACAGGCCCGAAGGAATAGAA
GAAGAAGGTGGAGAGAGAGACAGAGACAGATCCATTCGATTAGTGAACGGATCGGCACTGCGTGCGCCAA
TTCTGCAGACAAATGGCAGTATTCATCCACAATTTTAAAAGAAAAGGGGGGATTGGGGGGTACAGTGCAG
GGGAAAGAATAGTAGACATAATAGCAACAGACATACAAACTAAAGAATTACAAAAACAAATTACAAAAAT
TCAAAATTTTCGGGTTTATTACAGGGACAGCAGAGATCCAGTTTGGTTAATCGCATGCTAGAGAGGGCCC
TGCGTATGAGTGCAAGTGGGTTTTAGGACCAGGATGAGGCGGGGTGGGGGTGCCTACCTGACGACCGACC
CCGACCCACTGGACAAGCACCCAACCCCCATTCCCCAAATTGCGCATCCCCTATCAGAGAGGGGGAGGGG
AAACAGGATGCGGCGAGGCGCGTGCGCACTGCCAGCTTCAGCACCGCGGACAGTGCCTTCGCCCCCGCCT
GGCGGCGCGCGCCACCGCCGCCTCAGCACTGAAGGCGCGCTGACGTCACTCGCCGGTCCCCCGCAAACTC
CCCTTCCCGGCCACCTTGGTCGCGTCCGCGCCGCCGCCGGCCCAGCCGGACCGCACCACGCGAGGCGCGA
GATAGGGGGGCACGGGCGCGACCATCTGCGCTGCGGCGCCGGCGACTCAGCGCTGCCTCAGTCTGCGGTG
GGCAGCGGAGGAGTCGTGTCGTGCCTGAGAGCGCAGTCGGATCCGCCACCATGGCTCCAAAAAAGAAGAG
AAAGGTAGATCCAAAAAAGAAGAGAAAGGTAGATCCAAAAAAGAAGAGAAAGGTAATGGTGAGCAAGGGC
GAGGAGCTGTTCACCGGGGTGGTGCCCATCCTGGTCGAGCTGGACGGCGACGTAAACGGCCACAAGTTCA
GCGTGTCCGGCGAGGGCGAGGGCGATGCCACCTACGGCAAGCTGACCCTGAAGTTCATCTGCACCACCGG
CAAGCTGCCCGTGCCCTGGCCCACCCTCGTGACCACCCTGACCTACGGCGTGCAGTGCTTCAGCCGCTAC
CCCGACCACATGAAGCAGCACGACTTCTTCAAGTCCGCCATGCCCGAAGGCTACGTCCAGGAGCGCACCA
TCTTCTTCAAGGACGACGGCAACTACAAGACCCGCGCCGAGGTGAAGTTCGAGGGCGACACCCTGGTGAA
CCGCATCGAGCTGAAGGGCATCGACTTCAAGGAGGACGGCAACATCCTGGGGCACAAGCTGGAGTACAAC
TACAACAGCCACAACGTCTATATCATGGCCGACAAGCAGAAGAACGGCATCAAGGTGAACTTCAAGATCC
GCCACAACATCGAGGACGGCAGCGTGCAGCTCGCCGACCACTACCAGCAGAACACCCCCATCGGCGACGG
CCCCGTGCTGCTGCCCGACAACCACTACCTGAGCACCCAGTCCGCCCTGAGCAAAGACCCCAACGAGAAG
CGCGATCACATGGTCCTGCTGGAGTTCGTGACCGCCGCCGGGATCACTCTCGGCATGGACGAGCTGTACA
AGGGATCCGGAGCTACTAACTTCAGCCTGCTGAAGCAAGCAGGAGATGTTGAAGAAAACCCCGGGCCTGC
TAGCATGAGCACCATGCACCTGCTGACATTCGCCCTGCTTTTTTCCTGCTCCTTCGCCCGCGCCGCCACT
AGGATGGGCCTGGGCTCCATGGACAAGGATTGTGAAATGAAACGCACCACACTGGACAGCCCTTTGGGGA
AGCTGGAGCTGTCTGGTTGTGAGCAGGGTCTGCACGAAATAATTTTTCTGGGCAAGGGGACGTCTGCAGC
TGATGCCGTGGAGGTCCCAGCCCCCGCTGCGGTTCTCGGAGGTCCGGAGCCCCTGATGCAGGCTACAGCC
TGGCTGAATGCCTATTTCCACCAGCCCGAGGCTATCGAAGAGTTCCCCGTGCCGGCTCTTCACCATCCCG
TTTTCCAGCAAGAGTCGTTCACCAGACAGGTGTTATGGAAGCTGCTGAAGGTTGTGAAATTCGGAGAAGT
GATTTCTTACTCTCACTTAGCAGCCCTGGCAGGCAACCCCGCAGCCACGGCAGCAGTGAAGACGGCACTG
AGTGGCAATCCTGTCCCTATCCTGATCCCGTGCCACAGAGTGGTCCAGGGGGATTTGGATGTGGGCGGTT
ACGAGGGTGGACTGGCCGTGAAGGAATGGCTTCTGGCCCATGAAGGCCACCGGTTGGGGAAGCCAGGCTT
GGGAGCTAGTTGCGACCCCAAGATCGTCAACATCGGCGCGGTGCTGAGCACGCGCAAGCATGAACAGATG
TTCCGCGAGGCAGTAAACCAGGCCAATAAGCGACACGGCTCTTGGAAGATACAGCTCAACGCCACTTCTG
TCACCCACAAGCCCAACGCCATACAGATGGCCCTGTCAGTGTGTGAGGACCTCATCTCTAGCCAGGTCTA
CGCTATCCTAGTTAGCCACCCGCCTACTCCCAACGACCACTTCACTCCCACCCCTGTCTCCTACACAGCT
GGCTTCTACAGAATCCCTGTCCTGGGACTGACTACCCGAATGTCCATCTACTCTGACAAGAGTATCCACC
TGAGTTTCCTTCGCACGGTGCCGCCCTACTCCCACCAGTCCAGCGTCTGGTTTGAGATGATGCGAGTCTA
CAACTGGAACCACATCATCCTGCTGGTCAGCGACGACCACGAGGGACGGGCAGCGCAGAAGCGCTTGGAG
ACGTTGCTGGAGGAACGGGAGTCCAAGGCAGAGAAGGTGCTGCAGTTTGACCCAGGAACCAAGAATGTGA
CGGCTCTGCTGATGGAGGCCCGGGAACTGGAGGCCCGGGTCATCATCCTTTCTGCAAGCGAGGACGACGC
TGCCACAGTGTACCGCGCAGCCGCAATGCTGAACATGACGGGCTCTGGGTACGTGTGGCTGGTCGGGGAA
CGCGAGATCTCTGGGAACGCCCTGCGCTACGCTCCTGATGGCATCATCGGACTTCAGCTCATCAATGGCA
AGAATGAGTCAGCCCACATCAGTGACGCCGTGGGCGTGGTGGCACAGGCAGTTCACGAACTCCTAGAGAA
GGAGAATATCACTGACCCACCGCGGGGTTGCGTGGGCAACACCAACATCTGGAAGACAGGACCATTGTTC
AAGAGGGTGCTGATGTCTTCTAAGTATGCGGACGGAGTGACTGGCCGTGTGGAATTCAATGAGGATGGGG
ACCGGAAGTTTGCCAACTATAGTATCATGAACCTGCAGAACCGCAAGCTGGTGCAAGTGGGCATCTACAA
TGGTACCCATGTCATCCCAAATGACAGGAAGATCATCTGGCCAGGAGGAGAGACAGAGAAACCTCGAGGA
TACCAGATGTCCACCAGACTAAAGATAGTGACAATCCACCAAGAGCCCTTCGTGTACGTCAAGCCCACAA
TGAGTGATGGGACATGCAAAGAGGAGTTCACAGTCAATGGTGACCCAGTGAAGAAGGTGATCTGTACGGG
GCCTAATGACACGTCCCCAGGCAGCCCACGCCACACAGTGCCCCAGTGCTGCTATGGCTTCTGCATAGAC
CTGCTCATCAAGCTGGCGCGGACCATGAATTTTACCTATGAGGTGCACCTGGTGGCAGATGGCAAGTTTG
GCACACAGGAGCGGGTAAACAACAGCAACAAAAAGGAGTGGAACGGAATGATGGGCGAGCTACTCAGTGG
CCAAGCGGACATGATTGTGGCACCACTGACCATCAACAATGAGCGTGCGCAGTACATAGAGTTCTCCAAG
CCCTTCAAGTACCAGGGCCTGACCATTTTGGTCAAGAAGGAGATTCCCAGGAGCACACTGGACTCATTTA
TGCAGCCTTTTCAGAGCACACTGTGGTTGCTAGTAGGACTGTCAGTTCATGTGGTGGCTGTGATGCTGTA
CCTGCTGGACCGCTTCAGTCCCTTTGGCCGATTCAAGGTGAACAGTGAGGAGGAGGAGGAAGATGCACTG
ACCCTGTCCTCTGCCATGTGGTTTTCCTGGGGCGTCCTGCTCAACTCCGGCATTGGGGAAGGTGCCCCCC
GGAGTTTCTCTGCACGTATCCTAGGCATGGTGTGGGCTGGTTTCGCCATGATCATAGTGGCTTCCTACAC
TGCCAACTTGGCAGCTTTCCTGGTGCTGGATCGGCCTGAGGAGCGCATCACGGGCATCAATGACCCCAGG
CTCAGAAACCCCTCAGACAAGTTCATCTACGCAACTGTAAAGCAGAGCTCCGTGGACATCTACTTCCGGA
GGCAGGTGGAGTTGAGTACCATGTACCGGCACATGGAAAAACACAATTACGAGAGCGCAGCTGAGGCCAT
CCAGGCTGTGCGGGACAACAAGCTGCACGCCTTTATCTGGGACTCGGCCGTGCTGGAGTTTGAGGCTTCA
CAGAAGTGCGATCTGGTGACCACGGGTGAGCTGTTCTTCCGCTCAGGCTTTGGCATCGGCATGCGCAAGG
ACAGCCCCTGGAAGCAGAACGTTTCCCTGTCCATACTCAAGTCCCATGAGAATGGCTTCATGGAAGATCT
GGATAAGACATGGGTTCGGTATCAGGAATGCGACTCCCGCAGCAATGCTCCTGCAACCCTCACTTTTGAG
AACATGGCAGGGGTCTTCATGCTGGTGGCTGGAGGCATCGTAGCTGGGATTTTCCTCATTTTCATTGAGA
TCGCCTACAAGCGACACAAGGATGCCCGTAGGAAGCAGATGCAGCTGGCTTTTGCAGCCGTGAACGTGTG
GAGGAAGAACCTGCAGGATAGAAAGAGTGGTAGAGCAGAGCCCGACCCTAAAAAGAAAGCCACATTTAGG
GCTATCACCTCCACCCTGGCCTCCAGCTTCAAGAGACGTAGGTCCTCCAAAGACACGAGCACCGGGGGTG
GACGCGGCGCTTTGCAAAACCAAAAAGACACAGTGCTGCCGCGACGCGCTATTGAGAGGGAGGAGGGCCA
GCTGCAGCTGTGTTCCCGTCATAGGGAGAGCTGAGGCGCGCCTTCGAATTAATTAAGGCCGCGACTCTAG
AATTCGATATCAAGCTTATCGATAATCAACCTCTGGATTACAAAATTTGTGAAAGATTGACTGGTATTCT
TAACTATGTTGCTCCTTTTACGCTATGTGGATACGCTGCTTTAATGCCTTTGTATCATGCTATTGCTTCC
CGTATGGCTTTCATTTTCTCCTCCTTGTATAAATCCTGGTTGCTGTCTCTTTATGAGGAGTTGTGGCCCG
TTGTCAGGCAACGTGGCGTGGTGTGCACTGTGTTTGCTGACGCAACCCCCACTGGTTGGGGCATTGCCAC
CACCTGTCAGCTCCTTTCCGGGACTTTCGCTTTCCCCCTCCCTATTGCCACGGCGGAACTCATCGCCGCC
TGCCTTGCCCGCTGCTGGACAGGGGCTCGGCTGTTGGGCACTGACAATTCCGTGGTGTTGTCGGGGAAAT
CATCGTCCTTTCCTTGGCTGCTCGCCTGTGTTGCCACCTGGATTCTGCGCGGGACGTCCTTCTGCTACGT
CCCTTCGGCCCTCAATCCAGCGGACCTTCCTTCCCGCGGCCTGCTGCCGGCTCTGCGGCCTCTTCCGCGT
CTTCGCCTTCGCCCTCAGACGAGTCGGATCTCCCTTTGGGCCGCCTCCCCGCATCGATACCGTCGACCTC
GAGACCTAGAAAAACATGGAGCAATCACAAGTAGCAATACAGCAGCTACCAATGCTGATTGTGCCTGGCT
AGAAGCACAAGAGGAGGAGGAGGTGGGTTTTCCAGTCACACCTCAGGTACCTTTAAGACCAATGACTTAC
AAGGCAGCTGTAGATCTTAGCCACTTTTTAAAAGAAAAGGGGGGACTGGAAGGGCTAATTCACTCCCAAC
GAAGACAAGATATCCTTGATCTGTGGATCTACCACACACAAGGCTACTTCCCTGATTGGCAGAACTACAC
ACCAGGGCCAGGGATCAGATATCCACTGACCTTTGGATGGTGCTACAAGCTAGTACCAGTTGAGCAAGAG
AAGGTAGAAGAAGCCAATGAAGGAGAGAACACCCGCTTGTTACACCCTGTGAGCCTGCATGGGATGGATG
ACCCGGAGAGAGAAGTATTAGAGTGGAGGTTTGACAGCCGCCTAGCATTTCATCACATGGCCCGAGAGCT
GCATCCGGACTGTACTGGGTCTCTCTGGTTAGACCAGATCTGAGCCTGGGAGCTCTCTGGCTAACTAGGG
AACCCACTGCTTAAGCCTCAATAAAGCTTGCCTTGAGTGCTTCAAGTAGTGTGTGCCCGTCTGTTGTGTG
ACTCTGGTAACTAGAGATCCCTCAGACCCTTTTAGTCAGTGTGGAAAATCTCTAGCAGGGCCCGTTTAAA
CCCGCTGATCAGCCTCGACTGTGCCTTCTAGTTGCCAGCCATCTGTTGTTTGCCCCTCCCCCGTGCCTTC
CTTGACCCTGGAAGGTGCCACTCCCACTGTCCTTTCCTAATAAAATGAGGAAATTGCATCGCATTGTCTG
AGTAGGTGTCATTCTATTCTGGGGGGTGGGGTGGGGCAGGACAGCAAGGGGGAGGATTGGGAAGACAATA
GCAGGCATGCTGGGGATGCGGTGGGCTCTATGGCTTCTGAGGCGGAAAGAACCAGCTGGGGCTCTAGGGG
GTATCCCC
[124 nt withheld, positions 8759-8882]
C
[91 nt withheld, positions 8884-8974]
A
[49 nt withheld, positions 8976-9024]
CCTTTGACGTTGGAGTCCACGTTCTTT
[37 nt withheld, positions 9052-9088]
ACCCTATCTCGGTCTATTCTTTTGATTTATAAGGGATTTTGCCGATTTCGGCCTATTGGTTAAAAAATGA
GCTGATTTAACAAAAATTTAACGCGAATTAATTCTGTGGAATGTGTGTCAGTTAGGGTGTGGAAAGTCCC
CAGGCTCCCCAGCAGGCAGAAGTATGCAAAGCATGCATCTCAATTAGTCAGCAACCAGGTGTGGAAAGTC
CCCAGGCTCCCCAGCAGGCAGAAGTATGCAAAGCATGCATCTCAATTAGTCAGCAACCATAGTCCCGCCC
CTAACTCCGCCCATCCCGCCCCTAACTCCGCCCAGTTCCGCCCATTCTCCGCCCCATGGCTGACTAATTT
TTTTTATTTATGCAGAGGCCGAGGCCGCCTCTGCCTCTGAGCTATTCCAGAAGTAGTGAGGAGGCTTTTT
TGGAGGCCTAGGCTTTTGCAAAAAGCTCCCGGGAGCTTGTATATCCATTTTCGGATCTGATCAGCACGTG
TTGACAATTAATCATCGGCATAGTATATCGGCATAGTATAATACGACAAGGTGAGGAACTAAACCATGGC
CAAGTTGACCAGTGCCGTTCCGGTGCTCACCGCGCGCGACGTCGCCGGAGCGGTCGAGTTCTGGACCGAC
CGGCTCGGGTTCTCCCGGGACTTCGTGGAGGACGACTTCGCCGGTGTGGTCCGGGACGACGTGACCCTGT
TCATCAGCGCGGTCCAGGACCAGGTGGTGCCGGACAACACCCTGGCCTGGGTGTGGGTGCGCGGCCTGGA
CGAGCTGTACGCCGAGTGGTCGGAGGTCGTGTCCACGAACTTCCGGGACGCCTCCGGGCCGGCCATGACC
GAGATCGGCGAGCAGCCGTGGGGGCGGGAGTTCGCCCTGCGCGACCCGGCCGGCAACTGCGTGCACTTCG
TGGCCGAGGAGCAGGACTGACACGTGCTACGAGATTTCGATTCCACCGCCGCCTTCTATGAAAGGTTGGG
CTTCGGAATCGTTTTCCGGGACGCCGGCTGGATGATCCTCCAGCGCGGGGATCTCATGCTGGAGTTCTTC
GCCCACCCCAACTTGTTTATTGCAGCTTATAATGGTTACAAATAAAGCAATAGCATCACAAATTTCACAA
ATAAAGCATTTTTTTCACTGCATTCTAGTTGTGGTTTGTCCAAACTCATCAATGTATCTTATCATGTCTG
TATACCGTCGACCTCTAGCTAGAGCTTGGCGTAATCATGGTCATAGCTGTTTCCTGTGTGAAATTGTTAT
CCGCTCACAATTCCACACAACATACGAGCCGGAAGCATAAAGTGTAAAGCCTGGGGTGCCTAATGAGTGA
GCTAACTCACATTAATTGCGTTGCGCTCACTGCCCGCTTTCCAGTCGGGAAACCTGTCGTGCCAGCTGCA
TTAATGAATCGGCCAACGCGCGGGGAGAGGCGGTTTGCGTATTGGGCGCTCTTCCGCTTCCTCGCTCACT
GACTCGCTGCGCTCGGTCGTTCGGCTGCGGCGAGCGGTATCAGCTCACTCAAAGGCGGTAATACGGTTAT
CCACAGAATCAGGGGATAACGCAGGAAAGAACATGTGAGCAAAAGGCCAGCAAAAGGCCAGGAACCGTAA
AAAGGCCGCGTTGCTGGCGTTTTTCCATAGGCTCCGCCCCCCTGACGAGCATCACAAAAATCGACGCTCA
AGTCAGAGGTGGCGAAACCCGACAGGACTATAAAGATACCAGGCGTTTCCCCCTGGAAGCTCCCTCGTGC
GCTCTCCTGTTCCGACCCTGCCGCTTACCGGATACCTGTCCGCCTTTCTCCCTTCGGGAAGCGTGGCGCT
TTCTCATAGCTCACGCTGTAGGTATCTCAGTTCGGTGTAGGTCGTTCGCTCCAAGCTGGGCTGTGTGCAC
GAACCCCCCGTTCAGCCCGACCGCTGCGCCTTATCCGGTAACTATCGTCTTGAGTCCAACCCGGTAAGAC
ACGACTTATCGCCACTGGCAGCAGCCACTGGTAACAGGATTAGCAGAGCGAGGTATGTAGGCGGTGCTAC
AGAGTTCTTGAAGTGGTGGCCTAACTACGGCTACACTAGAAGAACAGTATTTGGTATCTGCGCTCTGCTG
AAGCCAGTTACCTTCGGAAAAAGAGTTGGTAGCTCTTGATCCGGCAAACAAACCACCGCTGGTAGCGGTG
GTTTTTTTGTTTGCAAGCAGCAGATTACGCGCAGAAAAAAAGGATCTCAAGAAGATCCTTTGATCTTTTC
TACGGGGTCTGACGCTCAGTGGAACGAAAACTCACGTTAAGGGATTTTGGTCATGAGATTATCAAAAAGG
ATCTTCACCTAGATCCTTTTAAATTAAAAATGAAGTTTTAAATCAATCTAAAGTATATATGAGTAAACTT
GGTCTGACAGTTACCAATGCTTAATCAGTGAGGCACCTATCTCAGCGATCTGTCTATTTCGTTCATCCAT
AGTTGCCTGACTCCCCGTCGTGTAGATAACTACGATACGGGAGGGCTTACCATCTGGCCCCAGTGCTGCA
ATGATACCGCGAGACCCACGCTCACCGGCTCCAGATTTATCAGCAATAAACCAGCCAGCCGGAAGGGCCG
AGCGCAGAAGTGGTCCTGCAACTTTATCCGCCTCCATCCAGTCTATTAATTGTTGCCGGGAAGCTAGAGT
AAGTAGTTCGCCAGTTAATAGTTTGCGCAACGTTGTTGCCATTGCTACAGGCATCGTGGTGTCACGCTCG
TCGTTTGGTATGGCTTCATTCAGCTCCGGTTCCCAACGATCAAGGCGAGTTACATGATCCCCCATGTTGT
GCAAAAAAGCGGTTAGCTCCTTCGGTCCTCCGATCGTTGTCAGAAGTAAGTTGGCCGCAGTGTTATCACT
CATGGTTATGGCAGCACTGCATAATTCTCTTACTGTCATGCCATCCGTAAGATGCTTTTCTGTGACTGGT
GAGTACTCAACCAAGTCATTCTGAGAATAGTGTATGCGGCGACCGAGTTGCTCTTGCCCGGCGTCAATAC
GGGATAATACCGCGCCACATAGCAGAACTTTAAAAGTGCTCATCATTGGAAAACGTTCTTCGGGGCGAAA
ACTCTCAAGGATCTTACCGCTGTTGAGATCCAGTTCGATGTAACCCACTCGTGCACCCAACTGATCTTCA
GCATCTTTTACTTTCACCAGCGTTTCTGGGTGAGCAAAAACAGGAAGGCAAAATGCCGCAAAAAAGGGAA
TAAGGGCGACACGGAAATGTTGAATACTCATACTCTTCCTTTTTCAATATTATTGAAGCATTTATCAGGG
TTATTGTCTCATGAGCGGATACATATTTGAATGTATTTAGAAAAATAAACAAATAGGGGTTCCGCGCACA
TTTCCCCGAAAAGTGCCACCTGACGTCGACGGATCGGGAGATCTCCCGATCCCCTATGGTGCACTCTCAG
TACAATCTGCTCTGATGCCGCATAGTTAAGCCAGTATCTGCTCCCTGCTTGTGTGTTGGAGGTCGCTGAG
TAGTGCGCGAGCAAAATTTAAGCTACAACAAGGCAAGGCTTGACCGACAATTGCATGAAGAATCTGCTTA
GGGTTAGGCGTTTTGCGCTGCTTCGCGATGTACGGGCCAGATATACGCGTT
Features (pLannotate 1.2.2; 35 found; start..end, strand, type, name):
      1..380     +  enhancer       CMV enhancer: human cytomegalovirus immediate early enhancer
    381..580     +  promoter       CMV promoter: human cytomegalovirus (CMV) immediate early promoter
    598..778     +  LTR            5' LTR (truncated): truncated 5' long terminal repeat (LTR) from HIV-1
    825..950     +  misc_feature   HIV-1 Ψ: packaging signal of human immunodeficiency virus type 1
    934..1297    +  CDS            HIV-1 gag (fragment): gag protein from human immunodeficiency virus 1; gag
   1443..1676    +  misc_feature   RRE: The Rev response element (RRE) of HIV-1 allows for Rev-dependent mRNA export from the nucleus to the cytoplasm.
   2053..2153    +  CDS            Rev (fragment): human immunodeficiency virus 1 (HIV-1) Rev protein; rev; enhances nuclear export of unspliced and incompletely spliced viral mRNAs
   2203..2320    +  misc_feature   cPPT/CTS: central polypurine tract and central termination sequence of HIV-1
   2389..2836    +  promoter       hSyn promoter: human synapsin I promoter; confers neuron-specific expression (Kügler et al., 2003)
   2857..2877    +  CDS            SV40 NLS: nuclear localization signal of SV40 (simian virus 40) large T antigen
   2881..2901    +  CDS            SV40 NLS: nuclear localization signal of SV40 (simian virus 40) large T antigen
   2905..2925    +  CDS            SV40 NLS: nuclear localization signal of SV40 (simian virus 40) large T antigen
   2926..3642    +  CDS            EGFP: EGFP is a basic (constitutively fluorescent) green fluorescent protein published in 1996, derived from Aequorea victoria. It is reported to be a rapidly-maturing weak dimer with moderate acid sensitivity.
   3799..4350    +  CDS            MGMT (fragment): MGMT_HUMAN - Experimental evidence at protein level: Swiss-Prot protein existence level 1. Involved in the cellular defense against the biological effects of O6-methylguanine (O6-MeG) and O4-methylthymine (O4-MeT) in DNA. Repairs the methylated nucleobase in DNA by stoichiometrically transferring the methyl group to a cysteine residue in the enzyme. This is a suicide reaction: the enzyme is irreversibly inactivated. From Homo sapiens (Human).
   4345..7101    +  CDS            Grin1: NMDZ1_RAT - Also known as Nmdar1 From Rattus norvegicus (Rat).
   7140..7164    +  misc_feature   MCS (fragment): pBluescript multiple cloning site
   7164..7752    +  misc_feature   WPRE: woodchuck hepatitis virus posttranscriptional regulatory element
   7689..8270    +  CDS            nef (fragment): NEF_HV1H2 - Experimental evidence at protein level: Swiss-Prot protein existence level 1. Extracellular Nef protein targets CD4(+) T-lymphocytes for apoptosis by interacting with CXCR4 surface receptors. From Human immunodeficiency virus type 1 group M subtype B (isolate HXB2) (HIV-1).
   8277..8457    +  LTR            5' LTR (truncated): truncated 5' long terminal repeat (LTR) from HIV-1
   8489..8713    +  polyA_signal   bGH poly(A) signal: bovine growth hormone polyadenylation signal
   8717..8738    +  promoter       SV40 promoter (fragment): SV40 enhancer and early promoter
   8759..9187    +  rep_origin     f1 ori (sequence partly withheld): f1 bacteriophage origin of replication; arrow indicates direction of (+) strand synthesis
   9201..9530    +  promoter       SV40 promoter: SV40 enhancer and early promoter
   9578..9625    +  promoter       EM7 promoter: synthetic bacterial promoter&nbsp
   9644..10018   +  CDS            BleoR: antibiotic-binding protein; Sh ble from Streptoalloteichus hindustanus; confers resistance to bleomycin, phleomycin, and Zeocin™
  10028..10153   +  CDS            ble (fragment): BLE_KLEPN - Experimental evidence at protein level: Swiss-Prot protein existence level 1. Binding protein with a strong affinity to the bleomycin family of antibiotics. Binds to CL990; an antimitotic-antibiotic compound. From Klebsiella pneumoniae.
  10148..10269   +  polyA_signal   SV40 poly(A) signal: SV40 polyadenylation signal
  10340..10362   -  protein_bind   lac operator (fragment): The lac repressor binds to the lac operator to inhibit transcription in E. coli. This inhibition can be relieved by adding lactose or isopropyl-β-D-thiogalactopyranoside (IPTG). lac repressor encoded by lacI
  10366..10396   -  promoter       lac promoter: promoter for the E. coli lac operon
  10411..10432   -  protein_bind   CAP binding site: CAP binding activates transcription in the presence of cAMP. E. coli catabolite activator protein
  10445..10537   -  CDS            lacI (fragment): lac repressor; lacI; The lac repressor binds to the lac operator to inhibit transcription in E. coli. This inhibition can be relieved by adding lactose or isopropyl-β-D-thiogalactopyranoside (IPTG).
  10720..11308   -  rep_origin     ori: high-copy-number ColE1/pMB1/pBR322/pUC origin of replication
  11479..12339   -  CDS            AmpR: β-lactamase; bla; confers resistance to ampicillin, carbenicillin, and related antibiotics
  12340..12444   -  promoter       AmpR promoter: bla
  12503..12555   -  misc_feature   bom (fragment): basis of mobility region from pBR322
