[The description below was written by a language model from this plasmid's Addgene catalogue record and pLannotate feature annotations shown in this document.]
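Description:
pSynapsin_NLS_GFP_P2A_SNAP_NR1 is a lentiviral transfer plasmid built on the pFUGW backbone for expressing a SNAP-tagged NMDA receptor subunit in neurons. It is propagated in E. coli through a high-copy ColE1/pUC-type origin with ampicillin resistance. The backbone also carries an f1 origin and an SV40/EM7-driven bleomycin/Zeocin resistance cassette located outside the viral genome. The viral portion has a hybrid CMV enhancer/promoter fused to a truncated HIV-1 5' LTR, which drives genomic RNA production in packaging cells. This is followed by the Ψ packaging signal with a gag fragment, the Rev response element for nuclear export, and the cPPT/CTS. Downstream of the payload sit a WPRE to boost transcript stability and expression, a truncated 3' LTR, and a bGH polyadenylation signal.

In the payload, the original ubiquitin C promoter of pFUGW has been replaced by the human synapsin I promoter, restricting expression to neurons. It drives a single open reading frame that begins with three tandem SV40 nuclear localization signals fused to EGFP. According to the plasmid name, a P2A self-cleaving peptide follows, although it is not separately annotated and presumably lies in the gap between EGFP and the next feature. After that comes the SNAP tag, annotated as a human MGMT fragment from which SNAP is derived, fused to the N-terminal side of rat Grin1 (NR1/GluN1). The nuclear GFP reports which cells were transfected or transduced, while the separately released SNAP-NR1 can be covalently labelled with benzylguanine-based substrates to visualize the receptor. The associated work examined NMDA receptor positioning at mouse hippocampal synapses. The depositor sequence and the repository's sequencing result differ slightly in length (12,667 versus 12,709 nt) but show the same features in the same order.
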