Addgene plasmid #170458: pSynapsin_NLS_GFP_P2A_SNAP_NR1
Purpose: Expresses SNAP tagged NR1 in neuronal cells
Depositing lab: Shigeki Watanabe. Depositing organization: Johns Hopkins University and School of Medicine. Publication: Asynchronous release sites align with NMDA receptors in mouse hippocampal synapses. Li S, Raychaudhuri S, Lee SA, Brockmann MM, Wang J, Kusick G, Prater C, Syed S, Falahati H, Ramos R, Bartol TM, Hosy E, Watanabe S. Nat Commun. 2021 Jan 29;12(1):677. doi: 10.1038/s41467-021-21004-x. PubMed 33514725.
Backbone
  Vector backbone: pFUGW
  Backbone size w/o insert (bp): 9370
  Total vector size (bp): 12667
  Modifications to backbone: UBC promoter replaced with neuron specific synapsin promoter. Introduced NLS-GFP for checking transfection efficiency.
  Vector type: Mammalian Expression, Lentiviral
Growth in bacteria
  Bacterial resistance: Ampicillin, 100 μg/mL
  Growth temperature: 37°C
  Growth strain: NEB Stable
  Copy number: Unknown
Gene/Insert
  Gene/Insert name: NR1 (alt name: NMDA receptor subunit 1)
  Species: R. norvegicus (rat)
  Entrez Gene: Grin1 (a.k.a. GluN1, NMDAR1, NR1)
  Promoter: Synapsin
  Tag / fusion protein: SNAP (N terminal on insert)
  Cloning method: Gibson Cloning
  Sequencing primers: 5′ AGGGCATCGACTTCAAGGAGGA
Resource information
  A portion of this plasmid was derived from a plasmid made by: NR1 was taken from Addgene 23999
Terms and licenses: Academic/Nonprofit Terms; Industry Terms: Not Available to Industry
How to cite: pSynapsin_NLS_GFP_P2A_SNAP_NR1 was a gift from Shigeki Watanabe (Addgene plasmid # 170458 ; http://n2t.net/addgene:170458 ; RRID:Addgene_170458)
